Addgene plasmid #17646: pCMV-Tag1-NS5A
Depositing lab: Xin Wang. Depositing organization: National Cancer Institute (NCI). Publication: Induction of a unique gene expression profile in primary human hepatocytes by hepatitis C virus core, NS3 and NS5A proteins. Budhu A, Chen Y, Kim JW, Forgues M, Valerie K, Harris CC, Wang XW. Carcinogenesis. 2007 Jul . 28(7):1552-60. 10.1093/carcin/bgm075 PubMed 17404395.
Backbone
  Vector backbone: pCMVTag1
  Backbone manufacturer: Stratagene
  Backbone size w/o insert (bp): 4300
  Vector type: Mammalian Expression
  Selectable markers: Neomycin (select with G418)
Growth in bacteria
  Bacterial resistance: Kanamycin, 50 μg/mL
  Growth temperature: 37°C
  Growth strain: DH5alpha
  Copy number: High Copy
Gene/Insert
  Gene/Insert name: HCV NS5A (alt names: NS5A; HCV non-structural (NS) protein 5A)
  Species: Hepatitis C virus
  Insert size (bp): 1400
  Entrez Gene: POLY (a.k.a. HCVgp1)
  Tag / fusion protein: Flag (N terminal on backbone)
  Cloning method: Restriction Enzyme; 5′ cloning site BglII (not destroyed); 3′ cloning site KpnI (not destroyed)
  Sequencing primers: 5′ CMV-F
Terms and licenses: Academic/Nonprofit Terms; Industry Terms: Not Available to Industry
How to cite: pCMV-Tag1-NS5A was a gift from Xin Wang (Addgene plasmid # 17646 ; http://n2t.net/addgene:17646 ; RRID:Addgene_17646)
