[The description below was written by a language model from this plasmid's Addgene catalogue record and pLannotate feature annotations shown in this document.]
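Description:
pCMV-Tag1-NS5A is a mammalian expression plasmid built on the Stratagene pCMV-Tag1 backbone and carrying the hepatitis C virus non-structural protein 5A (NS5A) coding region. The roughly 1.4 kb insert was placed between BglII and KpnI sites, both retained. In the annotated 5.6 kb depositor sequence it appears as a fragment of the HCV polyprotein that best matches a genotype 1b strain (HC-J4). The automated annotation attaches the polyprotein's polymerase description to this fragment, but the catalogue entry identifies the segment as NS5A.

Expression is driven by the human cytomegalovirus immediate-early enhancer and promoter. A short FLAG epitope sequence supplied by the backbone sits immediately upstream of the insert, giving an N-terminally FLAG-tagged protein that can be detected or immunoprecipitated with anti-FLAG antibodies. The transcript is terminated by SV40-derived sequences, including the SV40 polyadenylation signal. T3 and T7 phage promoters flank the cloning region and could in principle serve for in vitro transcription or as sequencing primer sites.

For propagation, the plasmid has a high-copy ColE1/pUC-type origin, plus an f1 origin for single-stranded DNA production. A single Tn5 aminoglycoside phosphotransferase gene (NeoR/KanR) serves in both hosts: a bacterial bla promoter drives it to give kanamycin resistance in E. coli, and the SV40 early promoter with an HSV TK polyadenylation signal drives it to allow G418 selection of stably transfected mammalian cells.

The associated publication examined gene expression changes induced in primary human hepatocytes by the HCV core, NS3 and NS5A proteins. This fits use of the construct for transient or stable expression of tagged NS5A to study its effects on host cells.
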