Features (pLannotate 1.2.2; 19 found; start..end, strand, type, name):
     67..370     +  enhancer       CMV enhancer: human cytomegalovirus immediate early enhancer
    371..574     +  promoter       CMV promoter: human cytomegalovirus (CMV) immediate early promoter
    620..638     +  promoter       T3 promoter: promoter for bacteriophage T3 RNA polymerase
    651..679     +  misc_feature   MCS (fragment): pBluescript multiple cloning site
    699..725     +  CDS            3xFLAG (fragment): three tandem FLAG® epitope tags
    729..2069    +  CDS            POLG_HCVJ4 (fragment): Experimental evidence at protein level: Swiss-Prot protein existence level 1. [RNA-directed RNA polymerase]: RNA-dependent RNA polymerase that performs primer-template recognition and RNA synthesis during viral replication. From Hepatitis C virus genotype 1b (strain HC-J4) (HCV).
   2103..2121    -  promoter       T7 promoter: promoter for bacteriophage T7 RNA polymerase
   2131..2170    +  CDS            lacZα (fragment): LacZα fragment of β-galactosidase; lacZ fragment
   2180..2235    +  intron         small t intron (fragment): SV40 (simian virus 40) small t antigen intron
   2235..2372    +  CDS            large T antigen (fragment): large T antigen from SV40 (simian virus 40)
   2395..2516    +  polyA_signal   SV40 poly(A) signal: SV40 polyadenylation signal
   2550..2978    -  rep_origin     f1 ori (sequence partly withheld): f1 bacteriophage origin of replication; arrow indicates direction of (+) strand synthesis
   3005..3107    +  promoter       AmpR promoter: bla
   3111..3468    +  promoter       SV40 promoter: SV40 enhancer and early promoter
   3503..4297    +  CDS            NeoR/KanR: aminoglycoside phosphotransferase from Tn5; aph(3')-II (or nptII); confers resistance to neomycin, kanamycin, and G418 (Geneticin®)
   4318..4470    +  CDS            ble (fragment): BLE_KLEPN - Experimental evidence at protein level: Swiss-Prot protein existence level 1. Binding protein with a strong affinity to the bleomycin family of antibiotics. Binds to CL990; an antimitotic-antibiotic compound. From Klebsiella pneumoniae.
   4529..4576    +  polyA_signal   HSV TK poly(A) signal: herpes simplex virus thymidine kinase polyadenylation signal (Cole and Stacy, 1985)
   4667..4683    -  polyA_signal   bGH poly(A) signal (fragment): bovine growth hormone polyadenylation signal
   4905..5493    +  rep_origin     ori: high-copy-number ColE1/pMB1/pBR322/pUC origin of replication
>Addgene plasmid #17646 | pCMV-Tag1-NS5A | depositor full sequence | sequence record 8698 | Author sequence
ATGCATTAGTTATTAATAGTAATCAATTACGGGGTCATTAGTTCATAGCCCATATATGGAGTTCCGCGTT
ACATAACTTACGGTAAATGGCCCGCCTGGCTGACCGCCCAACGACCCCCGCCCATTGACGTCAATAATGA
CGTATGTTCCCATAGTAACGCCAATAGGGACTTTCCATTGACGTCAATGGGTGGAGTATTTACGGTAAAC
TGCCCACTTGGCAGTACATCAAGTGTATCATATGCCAAGTACGCCCCCTATTGACGTCAATGACGGTAAA
TGGCCCGCCTGGCATTATGCCCAGTACATGACCTTATGGGACTTTCCTACTTGGCAGTACATCTACGTAT
TAGTCATCGCTATTACCATGGTGATGCGGTTTTGGCAGTACATCAATGGGCGTGGATAGCGGTTTGACTC
ACGGGGATTTCCAAGTCTCCACCCCATTGACGTCAATGGGAGTTTGTTTTGGCACCAAAATCAACGGGAC
TTTCCAAAATGTCGTAACAACTCCGCCCCATTGACGCAAATGGGCGGTAGGCGTGTACGGTGGGAGGTCT
ATATAAGCAGAGCTGGTTTAGTGAACCGTCAGATCCGCTAGCGATTACGCCAAGCTCGAAATTAACCCTC
ACTAAAGGGAACAAAAGCTGGAGCTCCACCGCGGTGGCGGCCGCTCTAGCCCGGGCGGATCCACCATGGA
TTACAAGGATGACGACGATAAGATCTTGTCCGGCTCGTGGCTAAGGGATGTTTGGGATTGGATATGCACG
GTGTTGACTGACTTCAAGACCTGGCTCCAGTCCAAACTCCTGCCGCGGTTACCGGGAGTCCCTTTCCTGT
CATGCCAACGCGGGTACAAGGGAGTCTGGCGGGGGGACGGCATCATGCAAACCACCTGCCCATGCGGAGC
ACAGATCGCCGGACATGTCAAAAACGGTTCCATGAGGATCGTAGGGCCTAGAACCTGCAGCAACACGTGG
CACGGAACGTTCCCCATCAACGCATACACCACGGGACCTTGCACACCCTCCCCGGCGCCCAACTATTCCA
GGGCGCTATGGCGGGTGGCTGCTGAGGAGTACGTGGAGGTTACGCGTGTGGGGGATTTCCACTACGTGAC
GGGCATGACCACTGACAACGTAAAGTGCCCATGCCAGGTTCCGGCCCCCGAATTCTTCACGGAGGTGGAT
GGAGTGCGGTTGCACAGGTACGCTCCGGCGTGCAAACCTCTTCTACGGGAGGACGTCACGTTCCAGGTCG
GGCTCAACCAATACTTGGTCGGGTCGCAGCTCCCATGCGAGCCCGAACCGGACGTAACAGTGCTTACTTC
CATGCTCACCGATCCCTCCCACATTACAGCAGAGACGGCTAAGCGTAGGCTGGCTAGAGGGTCTCCCCCC
TCTTTAGCCAGCTCATCAGCTAGCCAGTTGTCTGCGCCTTCTTTGAAGGCGACATGCACTACCCACCATG
ACTCCCCGGACGCTGACCTCATCGAGGCCAACCTCTTGTGGCGGCAGGAGATGGGCGGAAACATCACTCG
CGTGGAGTCAGAGAATAAGGTAGTAATTCTGGACTCTTTCGAACCGCTTCACGCGGAGGGGGATGAGAGG
GAGATATCCGTCGCGGCGGAGATCCTGCGAAAATCCAGGAAGTTCCCCTCAGCGTTGCCCATATGGGCAC
GCCCGGACTACAATCCTCCACTGCTAGAGTCCTGGAAGGACCCGGACTACGTCCCTCCGGTGGTACACGG
ATGCCCATTGCCACCTACCAAGGCTCCTCCAATACCACCTCCACGGAGAAAGAGGACGGTTGTCCTGACA
GAATCCAATGTGTCTTCTGCCTTGGCGGAGCTCGCCACTAAGACCTTCGGTAGCTCCGGATCGTCGGCCG
TTGATAGCGGCACGGCGACCGCCCTTCCTGACCTGGCCTCCGACGACGGTGACAAAGGATCCGACGTTGA
GTCGTACTCCTCCATGCCCCCCCTTGAAGGGGAGCCGGGGGACCCCGATCTCAGCGACGGGTCTTGGTCT
ACCGTGAGTGAGGAGGCTAGTGAGGATGTCGTCTGCTGCTAGTAGGGTACCAGGTAAGTGTACCCAATTC
GCCCTATAGTGAGTCGTATTACAATTCACTCGATCGCCCTTCCCAACAGTTGCGCAGCCTGAATGGCGAA
TGGAGATCCAATTTTTAAGTGTATAATGTGTTAAACTACTGATTCTAATTGTTTGTGTATTTTAGATTCA
CAGTCCCAAGGCTCATTTCAGGCCCCTCAGTCCTCACAGTCTGTTCATGATCATAATCAGCCATACCACA
TTTGTAGAGGTTTTACTTGCTTTAAAAAACCTCCCACACCTCCCCCTGAACCTGAAACATAAAATGAATG
CAATTGTTGTTGTTAACTTGTTTATTGCAGCTTATAATGGTTACAAATAAAGCAATAGCATCACAAATTT
CACAAATAAAGCATTTTTTTCACTGCATTCTAGTTGTGGTTTGTCCAAACTCATCAATGTATCTTAACGC
GTAAATTGTAAGCGTTAATATTTTGTTAAAATTCGCGTTAAATTTTTGTTAAATCAGCTCATTTTTTAAC
CAATAGGCCGAAATCGGCAAAATCCCTTATAAATCAAAAGAATAGACCGAGATAGGGT
[37 nt withheld, positions 2649-2685]
AAAGAACGTGGACTCCAACGTCAAAGG
[49 nt withheld, positions 2713-2761]
T
[91 nt withheld, positions 2763-2853]
G
[124 nt withheld, positions 2855-2978]
CAGGTGGCACTTTTCGGGGAAATGTGCGCGGAACCCCTATTTGTTTATTTTTCTAAATACATTCAAATAT
GTATCCGCTCATGAGACAATAACCCTGATAAATGCTTCAATAATATTGAAAAAGGAAGAATCCTGAGGCG
GAAAGAACCAGCTGTGGAATGTGTGTCAGTTAGGGTGTGGAAAGTCCCCAGGCTCCCCAGCAGGCAGAAG
TATGCAAAGCATGCATCTCAATTAGTCAGCAACCAGGTGTGGAAAGTCCCCAGGCTCCCCAGCAGGCAGA
AGTATGCAAAGCATGCATCTCAATTAGTCAGCAACCATAGTCCCGCCCCTAACTCCGCCCATCCCGCCCC
TAACTCCGCCCAGTTCCGCCCATTCTCCGCCCCATGGCTGACTAATTTTTTTTATTTATGCAGAGGCCGA
GGCCGCCTCGGCCTCTGAGCTATTCCAGAAGTAGTGAGGAGGCTTTTTTGGAGGCCTAGGCTTTTGCAAA
GATCGATCAAGAGACAGGATGAGGATCGTTTCGCATGATTGAACAAGATGGATTGCACGCAGGTTCTCCG
GCCGCTTGGGTGGAGAGGCTATTCGGCTATGACTGGGCACAACAGACAATCGGCTGCTCTGATGCCGCCG
TGTTCCGGCTGTCAGCGCAGGGGCGCCCGGTTCTTTTTGTCAAGACCGACCTGTCCGGTGCCCTGAATGA
ACTGCAAGACGAGGCAGCGCGGCTATCGTGGCTGGCCACGACGGGCGTTCCTTGCGCAGCTGTGCTCGAC
GTTGTCACTGAAGCGGGAAGGGACTGGCTGCTATTGGGCGAAGTGCCGGGGCAGGATCTCCTGTCATCTC
ACCTTGCTCCTGCCGAGAAAGTATCCATCATGGCTGATGCAATGCGGCGGCTGCATACGCTTGATCCGGC
TACCTGCCCATTCGACCACCAAGCGAAACATCGCATCGAGCGAGCACGTACTCGGATGGAAGCCGGTCTT
GTCGATCAGGATGATCTGGACGAAGAACATCAGGGGCTCGCGCCAGCCGAACTGTTCGCCAGGCTCAAGG
CGAGCATGCCCGACGGCGAGGATCTCGTCGTGACCCATGGCGATGCCTGCTTGCCGAATATCATGGTGGA
AAATGGCCGCTTTTCTGGATTCATCGACTGTGGCCGGCTGGGTGTGGCGGACCGCTATCAGGACATAGCG
TTGGCTACCCGTGATATTGCTGAAGAACTTGGCGGCGAATGGGCTGACCGCTTCCTCGTGCTTTACGGTA
TCGCCGCTCCCGATTCGCAGCGCATCGCCTTCTATCGCCTTCTTGACGAGTTCTTCTGAGCGGGACTCTG
GGGTTCGAAATGACCGACCAAGCGACGCCCAACCTGCCATCACGAGATTTCGATTCCACCGCCGCCTTCT
ATGAAAGGTTGGGCTTCGGAATCGTTTTCCGGGACGCCGGCTGGATGATCCTCCAGCGCGGGGATCTCAT
GCTGGAGTTCTTCGCCCACCCTAGGGGGAGGCTAACTGAAACACGGAAGGAGACAATACCGGAAGGAACC
CGCGCTATGACGGCAATAAAAAGACAGAATAAAACGCACGGTGTTGGGTCGTTTGTTCATAAACGCGGGG
TTCGGTCCCAGGGCTGGCACTCTGTCGATACCCCACCGAGACCCCATTGGGGCCAATACGCCCGCGTTTC
TTCCTTTTCCCCACCCCACCCCCCAAGTTCGGGTGAAGGCCCAGGGCTCGCAGCCAACGTCGGGGCGGCA
GGCCCTGCCATAGCCTCAGGTTACTCATATATACTTTAGATTGATTTAAAACTTCATTTTTAATTTAAAA
GGATCTAGGTGAAGATCCTTTTTGATAATCTCATGACCAAAATCCCTTAACGTGAGTTTTCGTTCCACTG
AGCGTCAGACCCCGTAGAAAAGATCAAAGGATCTTCTTGAGATCCTTTTTTTCTGCGCGTAATCTGCTGC
TTGCAAACAAAAAAACCACCGCTACCAGCGGTGGTTTGTTTGCCGGATCAAGAGCTACCAACTCTTTTTC
CGAAGGTAACTGGCTTCAGCAGAGCGCAGATACCAAATACTGTCCTTCTAGTGTAGCCGTAGTTAGGCCA
CCACTTCAAGAACTCTGTAGCACCGCCTACATACCTCGCTCTGCTAATCCTGTTACCAGTGGCTGCTGCC
AGTGGCGATAAGTCGTGTCTTACCGGGTTGGACTCAAGACGATAGTTACCGGATAAGGCGCAGCGGTCGG
GCTGAACGGGGGGTTCGTGCACACAGCCCAGCTTGGAGCGAACGACCTACACCGAACTGAGATACCTACA
GCGTGAGCTATGAGAAAGCGCCACGCTTCCCGAAGGGAGAAAGGCGGACAGGTATCCGGTAAGCGGCAGG
GTCGGAACAGGAGAGCGCACGAGGGAGCTTCCAGGGGGAAACGCCTGGTATCTTTATAGTCCTGTCGGGT
TTCGCCACCTCTGACTTGAGCGTCGATTTTTGTGATGCTCGTCAGGGGGGCGGAGCCTATGGAAAAACGC
CAGCAACGCGGCCTTTTTACGGTTCCTGGCCTTTTGCTGGCCTTTTGCTCACATGTTCTTTCCTGCGTTA
TCCCCTGATTCTGTGGATAACCGTATTACCGCC
