>Addgene plasmid #17646 | pCMV-Tag1-NS5A | addgene partial sequence | sequence record 23544 | 17646 with CMV-F
TTAGCAGAGCTTGGTTAGTGAACCGTCAGATCCGCTAGCGATTACGCCAAGCTCGAAATTAACCCTCACT
AAAGGGAACAAAAGCTGGAGCTCCACCGCGGTGGCGGCCGCTCTAGCCCGGGCGGATCCACCATGGATTA
CAAGGATGACGACGATAAGATCTTGTCCGGCTCGTGGCTAAGGGATGTTTGGGATTGGATATGCACGGTG
TTGACTGACTTCAAGACCTGGCTCCAGTCCAAACTCCTGCCGCGGTTACCGGGAGTCCCTTTCCTGTCAT
GCCAACGCGGGTACAAGGGAGTCTGGCGGGGGGACGGCATCATGCAAACCACCTGCCCATGCGGAGCACA
GATCGCCGGACATGTCAAAAACGGTTCCATGAGGATCGTAGGGCCTAGAACCTGCAGCAACACGTGGCAC
GGAACGTTCCCCATCAACGCATACACCACGGGACCTTGCACACCCTCCCCGGCGCCCAACTATTCCAGGG
CGCTATGGCGGGTGGCTGCTGAGGAGTACGTGGAGGTTACGCGTGTGGGGGATTTCCACTACGTGACGGG
CATGACCACTGACAACGTAAAGTGCCCATGCCAGGTTCCGGCCCCCGAATTCTTCACGGAGGTGGATGGA
GTGCGGTTGCACAGGTACGCTCCGGCGTGCAAACCTCTTCTACGGGAGGACGTCACGTTCCAGGTCGGGC
TCAACCAATACTTGGTCGGGTCGCAGCTCCCATGCGAGCCCGAACCGGACGTAACAGTGCTTACTTCCAT
GCTCACCG
